>Addgene plasmid #67003 | pMAL-c5X-poly(alanylglycine) | depositor full sequence | sequence record 115444 | Full Sequence
CCGACACCATCGAATGGTGCAAAACCTTTCGCGGTATGGCATGATAGCGCCCGGAAGAGAGTCAATTCAG
GGTGGTGAATGTGAAACCAGTAACGTTATACGATGTCGCAGAGTATGCCGGTGTCTCTTATCAGACCGTT
TCCCGCGTGGTGAACCAGGCCAGCCACGTTTCTGCGAAAACGCGGGAAAAAGTGGAAGCGGCGATGGCGG
AGCTGAATTACATTCCCAACCGCGTGGCACAACAACTGGCGGGCAAACAGTCGTTGCTGATTGGCGTTGC
CACCTCCAGTCTGGCCCTGCACGCGCCGTCGCAAATTGTCGCGGCGATTAAATCTCGCGCCGATCAACTG
GGTGCCAGCGTGGTGGTGTCGATGGTAGAACGAAGCGGCGTCGAAGCCTGTAAAGCGGCGGTGCACAATC
TTCTCGCGCAACGCGTCAGTGGGCTGATCATTAACTATCCGCTGGATGACCAGGATGCCATTGCTGTGGA
AGCTGCCTGCACTAATGTTCCGGCGTTATTTCTTGATGTCTCTGACCAGACACCCATCAACAGTATTATT
TTCTCCCATGAAGACGGTACGCGACTGGGCGTGGAGCATCTGGTCGCATTGGGTCACCAGCAAATCGCGC
TGTTAGCGGGCCCATTAAGTTCTGTCTCGGCGCGTCTGCGTCTGGCTGGCTGGCATAAATATCTCACTCG
CAATCAAATTCAGCCGATAGCGGAACGGGAAGGCGACTGGAGTGCCATGTCCGGTTTTCAACAAACCATG
CAAATGCTGAATGAGGGCATCGTTCCCACTGCGATGCTGGTTGCCAACGATCAGATGGCGCTGGGCGCAA
TGCGCGCCATTACCGAGTCCGGGCTGCGCGTTGGTGCGGATATTTCGGTAGTGGGATACGACGATACCGA
AGACAGCTCATGTTATATCCCGCCGTTAACCACCATCAAACAGGATTTTCGCCTGCTGGGGCAAACCAGC
GTGGACCGCTTGCTGCAACTCTCTCAGGGCCAGGCGGTGAAGGGCAATCAGCTGTTGCCCGTCTCACTGG
TGAAAAGAAAAACCACCCTGGCGCCCAATACGCAAACCGCCTCTCCCCGCGCGTTGGCCGATTCATTAAT
GCAGCTGGCACGACAGGTTTCCCGACTGGAAAGCGGGCAGTGAGCGCAACGCAATTAATGTAAGTTAGCT
CACTCATTAGGCACAATTCTCATGTTTGACAGCTTATCATCGACTGCACGGTGCACCAATGCTTCTGGCG
TCAGGCAGCCATCGGAAGCTGTGGTATGGCTGTGCAGGTCGTAAATCACTGCATAATTCGTGTCGCTCAA
GGCGCACTCCCGTTCTGGATAATGTTTTTTGCGCCGACATCATAACGGTTCTGGCAAATATTCTGAAATG
AGCTGTTGACAATTAATCATCGGCTCGTATAATGTGTGGAATTGTGAGCGGATAACAATTTCACACAGGA
AACAGCCAGTCCGTTTAGGTGTTTTCACGAGCAATTGACCAACAAGGACCATAGATTATGAAAATCGAAG
AAGGTAAACTGGTAATCTGGATTAACGGCGATAAAGGCTATAACGGTCTCGCTGAAGTCGGTAAGAAATT
CGAGAAAGATACCGGAATTAAAGTCACCGTTGAGCATCCGGATAAACTGGAAGAGAAATTCCCACAGGTT
GCGGCAACTGGCGATGGCCCTGACATTATCTTCTGGGCACACGACCGCTTTGGTGGCTACGCTCAATCTG
GCCTGTTGGCTGAAATCACCCCGGACAAAGCGTTCCAGGACAAGCTGTATCCGTTTACCTGGGATGCCGT
ACGTTACAACGGCAAGCTGATTGCTTACCCGATCGCTGTTGAAGCGTTATCGCTGATTTATAACAAAGAT
CTGCTGCCGAACCCGCCAAAAACCTGGGAAGAGATCCCGGCGCTGGATAAAGAACTGAAAGCGAAAGGTA
AGAGCGCGCTGATGTTCAACCTGCAAGAACCGTACTTCACCTGGCCGCTGATTGCTGCTGACGGGGGTTA
TGCGTTCAAGTATGAAAACGGCAAGTACGACATTAAAGACGTGGGCGTGGATAACGCTGGCGCGAAAGCG
GGTCTGACCTTCCTGGTTGACCTGATTAAAAACAAACACATGAATGCAGACACCGATTACTCCATCGCAG
AAGCTGCCTTTAATAAAGGCGAAACAGCGATGACCATCAACGGCCCGTGGGCATGGTCCAACATCGACAC
CAGCAAAGTGAATTATGGTGTAACGGTACTGCCGACCTTCAAGGGTCAACCATCCAAACCGTTCGTTGGC
GTGCTGAGCGCAGGTATTAACGCCGCCAGTCCGAACAAAGAGCTGGCAAAAGAGTTCCTCGAAAACTATC
TGCTGACTGATGAAGGTCTGGAAGCGGTTAATAAAGACAAACCGCTGGGTGCCGTAGCGCTGAAGTCTTA
CGAGGAAGAGTTGGTGAAAGATCCGCGTATTGCCGCCACTATGGAAAACGCCCAGAAAGGTGAAATCATG
CCGAACATCCCGCAGATGTCCGCTTTCTGGTATGCCGTGCGTACTGCGGTGATCAACGCCGCCAGCGGTC
GTCAGACTGTCGATGAAGCCCTGAAAGACGCGCAGACTAATTCGAGCTCGAACAACAACAACAATAACAA
TAACAACAACCTCGGGATCGAGGGAAGGTCTTCCGGTGCAGGAGCTGGAGCAGGGCCAGAAGGGGCAGGA
GCGGGGGCCGGTCCTGAAGGTGCTGGAGCCGGTGCAGGACCCGAGGGAGCAGGCGCCGGAGCAGGTCCCG
AAGGTGCGGGCGCGGGTGCAGGTCCTGAGGGTGCTGGCGCTGGAGCTGGGCCTGAAGGCGCAGGAGCAGG
AGCCGGACCAGAAGGTGCCGGGGCTGGTGCTGGTCCAGAGGGGGCGGGAGCTGGTGCAGGCCCGGAAGGT
GCAGGGGCTGGGGCGGGACCAGAGGGCTCGGGACATCATCACCACCATCATTAATAATGAAAGCTTCAAA
TAAAACGAAAGGCTCAGTCGAAAGACTGGGCCTTTCGTTTTATCTGTTGTTTGTCGGTGAACGCTCTCCT
GAGTAGGACAAATCCGCCGGGAGCGGATTTGAACGTTGCGAAGCAACGGCCCGGAGGGTGGCGGGCAGGA
CGCCCGCCATAAACTGCCAGGCATCAAATTAAGCAGAAGGCCATCCTGACGGATGGCCTTTTTGCGTTTC
TACAAACTCTTTCGGTCCGTTGTTTATTTTTCTAAATACATTCAAATATGTATCCGCTCATGAGACAATA
ACCCTGATAAATGCTTCAATAATATTGAAAAAGGAAGAGTATGAGTATTCAACATTTCCGTGTCGCCCTT
ATTCCCTTTTTTGCGGCATTTTGCCTTCCTGTTTTTGCTCACCCAGAAACGCTGGTGAAAGTAAAAGATG
CTGAAGATCAGTTGGGTGCACGAGTGGGTTACATCGAACTGGATCTCAACAGCGGTAAGATCCTTGAGAG
TTTTCGCCCCGAAGAACGTTTCCCAATGATGAGCACTTTTAAAGTTCTGCTATGTGGCGCGGTATTATCC
CGTGTTGACGCCGGGCAAGAGCAACTCGGTCGCCGCATACACTATTCTCAGAATGACTTGGTTGAGTACT
CACCAGTCACAGAAAAGCATCTTACGGATGGCATGACAGTAAGAGAATTATGCAGTGCTGCCATAACCAT
GAGTGATAACACTGCGGCCAACTTACTTCTGACAACGATCGGAGGACCGAAGGAGCTAACCGCTTTTTTG
CACAACATGGGGGATCATGTAACTCGCCTTGATCGTTGGGAACCGGAGCTGAATGAAGCCATACCAAACG
ACGAGCGTGACACCACGATGCCTGTAGCAATGGCAACAACGTTGCGCAAACTATTAACTGGCGAACTACT
TACTCTAGCTTCCCGGCAACAATTAATAGACTGGATGGAGGCGGATAAAGTTGCAGGACCACTTCTGCGC
TCGGCCCTTCCGGCTGGCTGGTTTATTGCTGATAAATCTGGAGCCGGTGAGCGTGGGTCTCGCGGTATCA
TTGCAGCACTGGGGCCAGATGGTAAGCCCTCCCGTATCGTAGTTATCTACACGACGGGGAGTCAGGCAAC
TATGGATGAACGAAATAGACAGATCGCTGAGATAGGTGCCTCACTGATTAAGCATTGGTAACTGTCAGAC
CAAGTTTACTCATATATACTTTAGATTGATTTCCTTAGGACTGAGCGTCAACCCCGTAGAAAAGATCAAA
GGATCTTCTTGAGATCCTTTTTTTCTGCGCGTAATCTGCTGCTTGCAAACAAAAAAACCACCGCTACCAG
CGGTGGTTTGTTTGCCGGATCAAGAGCTACCAACTCTTTTTCCGAAGGTAACTGGCTTCAGCAGAGCGCA
GATACCAAATACTGTCCTTCTAGTGTAGCCGTAGTTAGGCCACCACTTCAAGAACTCTGTAGCACCGCCT
ACATACCTCGCTCTGCTAATCCTGTTACCAGTGGCTGCTGCCAGTGGCGATAAGTCGTGTCTTACCGGGT
TGGACTCAAGACGATAGTTACCGGATAAGGCGCAGCGGTCGGGCTGAACGGGGGGTTCGTGCACACAGCC
CAGCTTGGAGCGAACGACCTACACCGAACTGAGATACCTACAGCGTGAGCTATGAGAAAGCGCCACGCTT
CCCGAAGGGAGAAAGGCGGACAGGTATCCGGTAAGCGGCAGGGTCGGAACAGGAGAGCGCACGAGGGAGC
TTCCAGGGGGAAACGCCTGGTATCTTTATAGTCCTGTCGGGTTTCGCCACCTCTGACTTGAGCGTCGATT
TTTGTGATGCTCGTCAGGGGGGCGGAGCCTATGGAAAAACGCCAGCAACGCGGCCTTTTTACGGTTCCTG
GCCTTTTGCTGGCCTTTTGCTCACATGTTCTTTCCTGCGTTATCCCCTGATTCTGTGGATAACCGTATTA
CCGCCTTTGAGTGAGCTGATACCGCTCGCCGCAGCCGAACGACCGAGCGCAGCGAGTCAGTGAGCGAGGA
AGCGGAAGAGCGCCTGATGCGGTATTTTCTCCTTACGCATCTGTGCGGTATTTCACACCGCATATAAGGT
GCACTGTGACTGGGTCATGGCTGCGCCCCGACACCCGCCAACACCCGCTGACGCGCCCTGACGGGCTTGT
CTGCTCCCGGCATCCGCTTACAGACAAGCTGTGACCGTCTCCGGGAGCTGCATGTGTCAGAGGTTTTCAC
CGTCATCACCGAAACGCGCGAGGCAGCTGCGGTAAAGCTCATCAGCGTGGTCGTGCAGCGATTCACAGAT
GTCTGCCTGTTCATCCGCGTCCAGCTCGTTGAGTTTCTCCAGAAGCGTTAATGTCTGGCTTCTGATAAAG
CGGGCCATGTTAAGGGCGGTTTTTTCCTGTTTGGTCACTGATGCCTCCGTGTAAGGGGGATTTCTGTTCA
TGGGGGTAATGATACCGATGAAACGAGAGAGGATGCTCACGATACGGGTTACTGATGATGAACATGCCCG
GTTACTGGAACGTTGTGAGGGTAAACAACTGGCGGTATGGATGCGGCGGGACCAGAGAAAAATCACTCAG
GGTCAATGCCAGCGCTTCGTTAATACAGATGTAGGTGTTCCACAGGGTAGCCAGCAGCATCCTGCGATGC
AGATCCGGAACATAATGGTGCAGGGCGCTGACTTCCGCGTTTCCAGACTTTACGAAACACGGAAACCGAA
GACCATTCATGTTGTTGCTCAGGTCGCAGACGTTTTGCAGCAGCAGTCGCTTCACGTTCGCTCGCGTATC
GGTGATTCATTCTGCTAACCAGTAAGGCAACCCCGCCAGCCTAGCCGGGTCCTCAACGACAGGAGCACGA
TCATGCGCACCCGTGGCCAGGACCCAACGCTGCCCGAAATT
Features (pLannotate 1.2.2; 16 found; start..end, strand, type, name):
      3..80      +  promoter       lacIq promoter: lacI (mutant); In the lacIq allele, a single base change in the promoter boosts expression of the lacI gene about 10-fold.
     81..1163    +  CDS            lacI: lac repressor; lacI; The lac repressor binds to the lac operator to inhibit transcription in E. coli. This inhibition can be relieved by adding lactose or isopropyl-β-D-thiogalactopyranoside (IPTG).
   1176..1197    +  protein_bind   CAP binding site: CAP binding activates transcription in the presence of cAMP. E. coli catabolite activator protein
   1216..1233    +  promoter       tet promoter (fragment): E. coli promoter for tetracycline efflux protein gene
   1406..1434    +  promoter       tac promoter: strong E. coli promoter; hybrid between the trp and lac UV5 promoters
   1442..1458    +  protein_bind   lac operator: The lac repressor binds to the lac operator to inhibit transcription in E. coli. This inhibition can be relieved by adding lactose or isopropyl-β-D-thiogalactopyranoside (IPTG). lac repressor encoded by lacI
   1528..2628    +  CDS            MBP: maltose binding protein from E. coli; malE (mutated); This version of the gene does not encode a signal sequence, so MBP will remain in the cytosol.
   3007..3093    +  terminator     rrnB T1 terminator: Escherichia coli rrnB; transcription terminator T1 from the E. coli rrnB gene
   3185..3212    +  terminator     rrnB T2 terminator: transcription terminator T2 from the E. coli rrnB gene
   3259..3330    +  promoter       AmpR promoter: bla
   3331..4191    +  CDS            AmpR: β-lactamase; bla; confers resistance to ampicillin, carbenicillin, and related antibiotics
   4279..4867    +  rep_origin     ori: high-copy-number ColE1/pMB1/pBR322/pUC origin of replication
   5053..5105    -  misc_feature   bom (fragment): basis of mobility region from pBR322
   5116..5135    -  misc_feature   bom (fragment): basis of mobility region from pBR322
   5237..5428    -  CDS            rop: Rop protein, which maintains plasmids at low copy number; rop
   5445..5825    +  CDS            YPB1_ECOLX: Protein predicted: Swiss-Prot protein existence level 4. From Escherichia coli.
