[The description below was written by a language model from this plasmid's Addgene catalogue record and pLannotate feature annotations shown in this document.]
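Description:
pMAL-c5X-poly(alanylglycine) is a bacterial expression plasmid built on the pMAL-c5X backbone and designed to produce a synthetic, highly repetitive alanine-glycine polypeptide as a fusion to maltose-binding protein (MBP) in E. coli. The plasmid replicates from a ColE1/pMB1-type origin. Although the annotation software gives this origin a generic high-copy label, the plasmid also carries the rop gene, which restrains copy number, consistent with the low-copy designation in the catalogue record. pBR322-derived bom fragments are also present. Selection is by ampicillin through the β-lactamase gene (AmpR) under its own promoter.

Expression is driven by the strong hybrid tac promoter followed by a lac operator. The plasmid also encodes the lac repressor under the up-mutated lacIq promoter, so transcription is held off until it is induced with IPTG. The malE coding sequence in this backbone lacks a signal peptide, so the fusion protein stays in the cytoplasm. According to the record, MBP is followed by a Factor Xa cleavage site that allows the carrier to be removed, then the poly(alanylglycine) insert, which was introduced by Gibson assembly, and a C-terminal His6 tag. The feature table does not annotate the insert, protease site or His tag, but these presumably lie in the unannotated interval between the end of MBP and the tandem rrnB T1 and T2 terminators that end the transcript.

MBP provides a solubility-enhancing partner and, together with the His6 tag, a handle for affinity purification. The associated publication title indicates that the construct comes from work on codon scrambling as a way to synthesise and amplify genes encoding repetitive proteins. The plasmid probably served there to test expression of one such repeat polypeptide.
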