Addgene plasmid #67003: pMAL-c5X-poly(alanylglycine)
Purpose: Expresses malE-poly(alanylglycine) in E. coli
Depositing lab: Ashutosh Chilkoti. Depositing organization: Duke University. Publication: Combinatorial codon scrambling enables scalable gene synthesis and amplification of repetitive proteins. Tang NC, Chilkoti A. Nat Mater. 2016 Jan 4. doi: 10.1038/nmat4521. PubMed 26726995.
Backbone
  Vector backbone: pMAL-c5X
  Backbone manufacturer: New England Biolabs
  Backbone size w/o insert (bp): 5677
  Vector type: Bacterial Expression
Growth in bacteria
  Bacterial resistance: Ampicillin, 100 μg/mL
  Growth temperature: 30°C
  Growth strain: DH5alpha
  Copy number: Low Copy
Gene/Insert
  Gene/Insert name: malE-poly(alanylglycine)
  Species: Synthetic
  Promoter: tac
  Tag / fusion protein: malE-Factor Xa (N terminal on backbone); His6 (C terminal on backbone)
  Cloning method: Gibson Cloning
  Sequencing primers: 5′ GGTCGTCAGACTGTCGATGAAGCC; 3′ TGTCCTACTCAGGAGAGCGTTCAC
Terms and licenses: Academic/Nonprofit Terms; Industry Terms: Not Available to Industry
How to cite: pMAL-c5X-poly(alanylglycine) was a gift from Ashutosh Chilkoti (Addgene plasmid # 67003 ; http://n2t.net/addgene:67003 ; RRID:Addgene_67003)
