>Addgene plasmid #67003 | pMAL-c5X-poly(alanylglycine) | addgene partial sequence | sequence record 118473 | Amp-R 5'-ATAATACCGCGCCACATAGC-3'
GGGCGAAAACTCTCAAGGATCTTACCGCTGTTGAGATCCAGTTCGATGTAACCCACTCGTGCACCCAACT
GATCTTCAGCATCTTTTACTTTCACCAGCGTTTCTGGGTGAGCAAAAACAGGAAGGCAAAATGCCGCAAA
AAAGGGAATAAGGGCGACACGGAAATGTTGAATACTCATACTCTTCCTTTTTCAATATTATTGAAGCATT
TATCAGGGTTATTGTCTCATGAGCGGATACATATTTGAATGTATTTAGAAAAATAAACAACGGACCGAAA
GAGTTTGTAGAAACGCAAAAAGGCCATCCGTCAGGATGGCCTTCTGCTTAATTTGATGCCTGGCAGTTTA
TGGCGGGCGTCCTGCCCGCCACCCTCCGGGCCGTTGCTTCGCAACGTTCAAATCCGCTCCCGGCGGATTT
GTCCTACTCAGGAGAGCGTTCACCGACAAACAACAGATAAAACGAAAGGCCCAGTCTTTCGACTGAGCCT
TTCGTTTTATTTGAAGCTTTCATTATTAATGATGGTGGTGATGATGTCCCGAGCCCTCTGGTCCCGCCCC
AGCCCCTGCACCTTCCGGGCCTGCACCAGCTCCCGCCCCCTCTGGACCAGCACCAGCCCCGGCACCTTCT
GGTCCGGCTCCTGCTCCTGCGCCTTCAGGCCCAGCTCCAGCGCCAGCACCCTCAGGACCTGCACCCGCGC
CCGCACCTTCGGGACCTGCTCCGGCGCCTGCTCCCTCGGGTCCTGCACCGGCTCCAGCACCTTCAGGACC
GGCCCCCGCTCCTGCCCCTTCTGGCCCTGCTCCAGCTCCT
