>Addgene plasmid #67003 | pMAL-c5X-poly(alanylglycine) | addgene partial sequence | sequence record 118474 | MBP-F 5'-GATGAAGCCCTGAAAGACGCGCAG-3'
ATAACAATAACAACAACCTCGGGATCGAAGGCAGGTCTTCCGGTGCAGGAGCTGGAGCAGGGCCAGAAGG
GGCAGGAGCGGGGGCCGGTCCTGAAGGTGCTGGAGCCGGTGCAGGACCCGAGGGAGCAGGCGCCGGAGCA
GGTCCCGAAGGTGCGGGCGCGGGTGCAGGTCCTGAGGGTGCTGGCGCTGGAGCTGGGCCTGAAGGCGCAG
GAGCAGGAGCCGGACCAGAAGGTGCCGGGGCTGGTGCTGGTCCAGAGGGGGCGGGAGCTGGTGCAGGCCC
GGAAGGTGCAGGGGCTGGGGCGGGACCAGAGGGCTCGGGACATCATCACCACCATCATTAATAATGAAAG
CTTCAAATAAAACGAAAGGCTCAGTCGAAAGACTGGGCCTTTCGTTTTATCTGTTGTTTGTCGGTGAACG
CTCTCCTGAGTAGGACAAATCCGCCGGGAGCGGATTTGAACGTTGCGAAGCAACGGCCCGGAGGGTGGCG
G
